Addgene plasmid #45629: pCRII-Topo Hspb3 in situ probe
Depositing lab: Jeffrey Macklis. Depositing organization: Harvard University. Publication: Novel subtype-specific genes identify distinct subpopulations of callosal projection neurons. Molyneaux BJ, Arlotta P, Fame RM, MacDonald JL, MacQuarrie KL, Macklis JD. J Neurosci. 2009 Sep 30;29(39):12343-54. doi: 10.1523/JNEUROSCI.6108-08.2009. PubMed 19793993.
Backbone
  Vector backbone: pCRII-Topo
  Backbone manufacturer: Invitrogen
  Backbone size w/o insert (bp): 4000
  Total vector size (bp): 4600
  Vector type: in situ
Growth in bacteria
  Bacterial resistance: Ampicillin, 100 μg/mL
  Growth temperature: 37°C
  Growth strain: DH5alpha
  Copy number: Unknown
Gene/Insert
  Gene/Insert name: Hspb3 in situ probe (alt names: heat shock protein 3; Hspb3; spb3)
  Species: M. musculus (mouse)
  Insert size (bp): 632
  Mutation: fragment contains nt 30-661 of Hspb3 mRNA sequence (BC065388.1)
  GenBank ID: BC065388.1
  Entrez Gene: Hspb3 (a.k.a. 2310035K17Rik, AI844863, Hsbp3, spb3)
  Cloning method: TOPO Cloning
  Sequencing primers: 5′ M13 Rev, Sp6; 3′ T7, M13 Forward
Terms and licenses: Academic/Nonprofit Terms; Industry Terms: Not Available to Industry
Depositor comments: The Hspb3 fragment was amplified by RT-PCR using the following primer pair: TGATTCAGCCCCAATTAAGC CTGGGGTATGAAGAGCAACC For in vitro transcription, use the HindIII restriction digest and T7 promoter for sense probe generation and the NotI restriction digest and Sp6 promoter for antisense probe generation.
How to cite: pCRII-Topo Hspb3 in situ probe was a gift from Jeffrey Macklis (Addgene plasmid # 45629 ; http://n2t.net/addgene:45629 ; RRID:Addgene_45629)
