[The description below was written by a language model from this plasmid's Addgene catalogue record.]
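Description:
pCRII-Topo Hspb3 in situ probe is a bacterial cloning plasmid that serves as a template for making riboprobes against mouse Hspb3 (heat shock protein 3). It is built on the commercial pCRII-Topo backbone, a TOPO cloning vector of about 4 kb, giving a total size of roughly 4.6 kb with the insert. The plasmid is propagated in E. coli under ampicillin selection. The record lists the copy number as unknown and includes no feature table, so the origin of replication and any other backbone elements are not documented here.

The insert is a 632 bp fragment of the mouse Hspb3 mRNA, covering nucleotides 30 to 661 of the reference transcript. It was amplified by RT-PCR and introduced by TOPO cloning. It is a partial cDNA meant as a hybridization target, and there is no eukaryotic promoter, tag or reporter recorded. The fragment lies between the opposing Sp6 and T7 phage promoters of the backbone, with M13 forward and reverse primer sites further out for sequence verification. This arrangement allows either strand to be produced by run-off in vitro transcription from linearized plasmid. According to the depositor, cutting with HindIII and transcribing from T7 yields the sense (control) probe, while cutting with NotI and transcribing from Sp6 yields the antisense probe that detects the endogenous transcript.

The plasmid is intended for in situ hybridization to map Hspb3 expression in mouse tissue. It was generated for a study identifying genes that distinguish subpopulations of callosal projection neurons in the cortex.
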