>Addgene plasmid #45629 | pCRII-Topo Hspb3 in situ probe | addgene partial sequence | sequence record 64767 | M13pUC-rev 5'-AGCGGATAACAATTTCACACAGG-3'
AGCTATTTAGGTGACACTATAGAATACTCAAGCTATGCATCAAGCTTGGTACCGAGCTCGGATCCACTAG
TAACGGCCGCCAGTGTGCTGGAATTCGCCCTTCTGGGGTATGAAGAGCAACCAAAAGGCTTTCACTTGGT
CCCTAGTGAATCTTTGACTTCCACCACCAAGATTCCATCATGACAGAGGATGGCAGACAAATCTTTGGTT
TCGACTCCATCTGGCAGTTTGTACTGTCTGGTGAAACTCCGCGATATAAACCCGTGTTCGTCCATTCTGG
TTCCGTGCTGTGCCTTGATCAGCAGCCAGCCCTCGAAGGTCTGGATGATGATGTCCTCGGGCAGGAACTG
GACCACATCCAGCAGGATCTGGAAACGGGATTTGCCTTCTCCGGGTGGCTTCTCCGTGGAGGCTGAGTCC
TCTGCCAGAGCCTGTGGCGTGCCTGCGCCTCTGGCTTTACTCAGGTCCTCGATGGTTGGCCCGGGCAGTG
CGTATAGTGTATGATCCAGTCTGCAGTCTTCTAAGCCTCGAGCTTCAAACTCCTCCTGATAACGCACTGG
GGTCTCTATGAGGTGCCTCAAAATGATTTTTGCCATAGCAGAGGCGACTCCAGCGTTGAACCACTTCCCT
TCCGTGAGTGTCTAGTCTCTGGCGTTGCCTGCGGACTCGATTCTTAGTCCTAGCAGCTCCGTTTACAGTC
CTGCCCAGACGGCAGCTTAATTGGGGCTGAATCAAAGGGCGAATTCTGCAGATATCCATCACACTGGCGG
CCGCTCGAGCATGCATCTAGAGGGCCCAATTCGCCCTATAGTGAGTCGTATTACAATTCACTGGCCGTCG
TTTTACAACGTCGTGACTGGGAAAA
